>Addgene plasmid #110662 | pCHKU27.2-2.2 | depositor full sequence | sequence record 208183 | pCHKU27.2-2.2 sequence 17523 bps
TATCTAAAAATTGCCTTATGATCCGTCTCTCCGGTTACAGCCTGTGTAACTGATTAATCCTGCCTTTCTA
ATCACCATTCTAATGTTTTAATTAAGGGATTTTGTCTTCATTAACGGCTTTCGCTCATAAAAATGTTATG
ACGTTTTGCCCGCAGGCGGGAAACCATCCACTTCACGAGACTGATCTCCTCTGCCGGAACACCGGGCATC
TCCAACTTATAAGTTGGAGAAATAAGAGAATTTCAGATTGAGAGAATGAAAAAAAAAAAAAAAAAAAAGG
CAGAGGAGAGCATAGAAATGGGGTTCACTTTTTGGTAAAGCTATAGCATGCCTATCACATATAAATAGAG
TGCCAGTAGCGACTTTTTTCACACTCGAAATACTCTTACTACTGCTCTCTTGTTGTTTTTATCACTTCTT
GTTTCTTCTTGGTAAATAGAATATCAAGCTACAAAAAGCATACAATCAACTATCAACTATTAACTATATC
GTAATACACAATGACAATCCTCTGTCTACATGGCGGCTTCGGCAGCGCCCAAAACTTCCAAGTGCAACTC
CATCCCCTAGTTAGTACCTACCAATCATTATACCCCGATACCACCTTCCACTACATTAATGGCGGTCATC
CCGCCACGCCTCCACCAGGAAGCGAGGATTACTTCGGCCCACCGCCTCATTACCGATTCATCGAATACGA
TGGGATTGGGCGGTCCGACGATGTGATGGAGCGGATTCGTCAGCTCCCGAGGGGAGCCACGGCCGAAGAT
ACCATGCGGGTGTTGACCCACGAACATGAGATGATGTCTGCCGATTGTGTGAGAGAGGCGTTGCAGAGAC
TGTTGGGGATATTGGATGAACATCCGGAAATTGACGGAGTCTTGGGCTTCTCGGAGGGCGCTACAGTCGC
TGCTACTTTGTTGCTTGAAGAGGAGCGACTTGTTCAGGAGGAGGGTAGGAAGAGACAGCTTAAGTACGGG
GTCTTCATAGCAGGCTGGCCTCCCCTTCGTATTGACGGCGATCGAGTAACAGGCTGTCTGGCGGATGAGA
CAGAGGATATGATCGAAGTGCCGACGTGTCATATCATCGGGGCGAATGACCCCTACGTGGATGGCACCAT
GGCGCTGTATGGGGTTTGTGATCCCGATACGGCCATCATGTTTGATCATGGCAAGGGCCATACCATTCCG
CGGGACGTGGCGACGATGAAGGAGGCGGCAGAGGTGATTGAGCAGACCAGGAGACGGGGGATTGCTGCCG
GGGATGCGTAGGCGGATCTCTTATGTCTTTACGATTTATAGTTTTCATTATCAAGTATGCCTATATTAGT
ATATAGCATCTTTAGATGACAGTGTTCGAAGTTTCACGAATAAAAGATAATATTCTACTTTTTGCTCCCA
CCGCGTTTGCTAGCACGAGTGAACACCATCCCTCGCCTGTGAGTTGTACCCATTCCTCTAAACTGTAGAC
ATGGTAGCTTCAGCAGTGTTCGTTATGTACGGCATCCTCCAACAAACAGTCGGTTATAGTTTGTCCTGCT
CCTCTGAATCGTCTCCCTCGATATTTCTCATTTTCCTTCGCATGCCAGCATTGAAATGATCGAAGTTCAA
TGATGAAACGGTAATTCTTCTGTCATTTACTCATCTCATCTCATCAAGTTATATAATTCTATACGGATGT
AATTTTTCACTTTTCGTCTTGACGTCCACCCTATAATTTCAATTATTGAACCCTCACGATCCAGTTCTCC
AGTGACACAGCCTTTATCTGGTCAAACCTTTCTTTCTAATCACCTATGCTGATGCTTAATTAAGGGATTT
TTGTCTCCATCAACGGCATGCGCCCAAAAATGACGTTTTTTTTAACCCATAGACACGAAACTACCCATTT
TCCACCGGCCTGACCTACCACCGGAACAACGGCCATCTCCAACTTGCAAGTTGGGGAAATTAAGAGCATC
GCAGGTTTAATGGAAGAAAAAAAAAAGGTACAGCACAGCGCAAATGGAGTTAGTTCCCTTATGTCACACA
CTCACACACAGTCGGTCAGATCAAGCATACTGGGTGCGTATAAATAGAGTGGCCATTGCCACCCTGTTTA
TCTCAAAATCTGTCTTGTTAGTGGTCTTCTCCCTTTTTCAGGTTACAATTCTCTTGTTTCTACTTAGTAT
ATAAGTATATCAAGCTATATTAAGCATACTATCAACTGTCAACTCTATCCTCAAAATACAATACAAAATG
CAGCTCTCATTGTTGGCTCTTCTTGGAGCATTGGCGCTGCCCAGCGCTGCTGTTCCCCATGCGCGCGATG
AGGGACAATGCAAGCAGACCACTGTTGCTATTCTTGGTGGAGGAATGGCTGGTATTGCTGCTGCTCAAAC
GCTGCACAATGCCTCCATGGATGACTTCATGATCCTCGAATACCGCGACACCATCGGCGGTCGCGCCTGG
CATAAGCCCTTCGGTCAGGACAAAGATGGGAACCCATACATCATTGAGATGGGTTGTAACTGGGTCCAAG
GACTCGGCACTCCTGGGGGTCCGCAGAACCCCGTCTGGACACTGGCCCAAGTCTACAACCTCTCCACCAT
CTACTCCAACTACAGCAACGTGTCGACCTACAACCAGCACGGCTACAAAGACTACTCCCACCTGATCGAC
ACCTGGGATGACATCTACGACACCGCCGCCGCCCAAGCCGGCGTCATGCTCCTCGACAACCTGCAGGACC
AGACAGCCCAGACCGGACTGGCCCTCGCCGGCTGGCGCCCCAAGGTCGACGACATGGAAGCACAAGCCGT
TGACTGGTGGTCATGGGACTTCGAAGACGCCTACACGCCCCTCGAAAGTTCCTTTATCTTCGGCGTCGCA
GGCCAAAACCTCACCGTGAACGGCTTCAGCGACGAAGACAACTTTGTCATCGACCAACGCGGCTACAGCC
ACATCATCCACGGCATGGCGTCGACCTTCCTCAAGCCCAACGACACTCGCCTGCTCCTCAACAACCACAT
CACCAACATCAGCTACTCCGACTCCGGTGTGACCGTCCACAGTTCCGACGGCTCCTGCGTGCGCGCCTCC
TACGCCATCTGCACCTTCAGTCTGGGCGTATTGCAACACGACGCCGTCACCTTCACCCCGTCCCTGCCCG
AATGGAAGAAAGAAGCCATCGAAGGCTTCACAATGGCCACCTACACCAAGATCTTCCTCCAGTTCAACGA
GACCTTCTGGCCCGAAGACACCCAATACTTCCTCTACGCGGACCCCTACATGCGCGGCTACTACCCCGTC
TTCCAGTCCCTCAGCACCGAGGGCTTCTTCCCGGGCTCCAACATCATCTTCGTCACCGTGACGGAGCAAT
TCGCCTGGCGCGCCGAACGCCAGTCCGACGAGAAGACCAAAGCAGAGGTGATGGAAGTCCTGCGCAAGAT
GTTCCCGGAGAAGGATATCCCTGACCCGATTGCGTTCATGTACCCGCGGTGGACCCTGGAGCCATGGGCT
TACGGCAGTTACTCGAACTGGCCGCCCAGCACGACGTTGGAGATGCATGAGAACCTGCGTGCCAATGCGG
GGAGACTGTGGTTTGCCGGTGAGGCAACCAGTCCAACCTACTTTGGGTTCTTGCATGGAGCTTGGTTCGA
GGGCCAGGCTGCGGGGCTTCATCTTAGCAGTATCTTGAACGGCACTTGCAAGGCGAATACTACTTGCAAG
GGCAGGAAGCATTACGAGACGTTGCACGGCACGACGCCATTGTCGGATTACAGCTTCGTGGATGGATGGA
ACGGAAACAGTTTCTATGATTTTAACGATGATTAAACAAATCGCTCTTAAATATATACCTAAAGAACATT
AAAGCTATATTATAAGCAAAGATACGTAAATTTTGCTTATATTATTATACACATATCATATTTCTATATT
TTTAAGATTTGGTTATATAATGTACGTAATGCAAAGGAAATAAATTTTATACATTATTGAACAGCGTCCA
AGTAACTACATTATGTGCACTAATAGTTTAGCGTCGTGAAGACTTTATTGTGTCGCGAAAAGTAAAAATT
TTAAAAATTAGAGCACCTTGAACTTGCGAAAAAGGTTCTCATCAACTGTTTAAAAGGAGGATATCAGGTC
CTATTTCTGACAAACAATATACAAATTTAGTTTCAAAGATGAATCAGTGCGCGAAGGACATAACTCATTC
AATTCAATTCATCATTTTTTTTTTATTCTTTTTTTTGATTTCGGTTTCTTTGAAATTTTTTTGATTCGGT
AATCTCCGAACAGAAGGAAGAACGAAGGAAGGAGCACAGACTTAGATTGGTATATATACGCATATGTAGT
GTTGAAGAAACATGAAATTGCCCAGTATTCTTAACCCAACTGCACAGAACAAAAACCTGCAGGAAACGAA
GATAAATCATGTCGAAAGCTACATATAAGGAACGTGCTGCTACTCATCCTAGTCCTGTTGCTGCCAAGCT
ATTTAATATCATGCACGAAAAGCAAACAAACTTGTGTGCTTCATTGGATGTTCGTACCACCAAGGAATTA
CTGGAGTTAGTTGAAGCATTAGGTCCCAAAATTTGTTTACTAAAAACACATGTGGATATCTTGACTGATT
TTTCCATGGAGGGCACAGTTAAGCCGCTAAAGGCATTATCCGCCAAGTACAATTTTTTACTCTTCGAAGA
CAGAAAATTTGCTGACATTGGTAATACAGTCAAATTGCAGTACTCTGCGGGTGTATACAGAATAGCAGAA
TGGGCAGACATTACGAATGCACACGGTGTGGTGGGCCCAGGTATTGTTAGCGGTTTGAAGCAGGCGGCAG
AAGAAGTAACAAAGGAACCTAGAGGCCTTTTGATGTTAGCAGAATTGTCATGCAAGGGCTCCCTATCTAC
TGGAGAATATACTAAGGGTACTGTTGACATTGCGAAGAGCGACAAAGATTTTGTTATCGGCTTTATTGCT
CAAAGAGACATGGGTGGAAGAGATGAAGGTTACGATTGGTTGATTATGACACCCGGTGTGGGTTTAGATG
ACAAGGGAGACGCATTGGGTCAACAGTATAGAACCGTGGATGATGTGGTCTCTACAGGATCTGACATTAT
TATTGTTGGAAGAGGACTATTTGCAAAGGGAAGGGATGCTAAGGTAGAGGGTGAACGTTACAGAAAAGCA
GGCTGGGAAGCATATTTGAGAAGATGCGGCCAGCAAAACTAAAAAACTGTATTATAAGTAAATGCATGTA
TACTAAACTCACAAATTAGAGCTTCAATTTAATTATATCAGTTATTACCCTATGCGGTGTGAAATACCGC
ACAGATGCGTAAGGAGAAAATACCGCATCAGGATAGGAAAAAACCGAGCTTCCTTTCATCCGGCGCGGCT
GTGTTCTACATATCACTGAAGCTCCGGGTATTTTAAGTTATACAAGGGAAAGATGCCGGCTAGACTAGCA
AGTTTTAGGCTGCTTAACATTATGGATAGGCGGATAAAGGGCCCAAACAGGATTGTAAAGCTTAGACGCT
TCTGGTTGGACAATGGTACGTTTGTGTATTAAGTAAGGCTTGGCTGGGGATAGCAACATTGGGCAGAGTA
TAGAAGACCACAAAAAAAAGGTATATAAGGGCAGAGAAGTCTTTGTAATGTGTGTAACTTCTCTTCCATG
TGTAATCAGTATTTCTACTTACTTCTTAAATATACAGAAGTAAGACAGATAACCAACAGCCTTTCCCAGA
TATACATATATATCTTTATTTCAGCTTAAACAATAATTATATTTGTTTAACTCAAAAATAAAAAAAAAAA
ACCAAACTCACGCAACTAATTATTCCATAATAAAATAACAACATGGCTACCACCCCCGGACAACGTCTCT
TCCCTGTGGTCGTCGACCACCTCGCCCAGACCAACCCAGCTCAGCGCATCGGACTCATCCCCAAGGGTGC
TGATGTCTCTGATGGCTATGATACTGTGACCGTCCAGCGTCTGGCCCGCGCGGTGAATGTCTTTGCTTGG
TGGATTGAGAAGCAGATCGGACGCGCCCAGAAGCCAGAGACAATTGCTTACATGGCTAGCAATGATGTGC
GATACTTGATTTTCCTCTTGGCCGCTCATAAGACGGGATACAAGCCCCTCCTCCCCTCTACTCGTCTTTC
CGACGACGCCTACCAGCACATCCTCAACGCCACCGACTGCCACGCCTTCTTCTACACCCCCGAAAAGCAG
CGCCGCGTGTCTGAAATTCAGGCCTTCCGTCCGGATACTGCCTTCCATGAGGTGCCCTCTATCGCAGAGC
TTTTCAGCACCACTGCTCAGCCCTACCCCTACACCAAGACCTACCAGGAAGCGGAGGACGATGTCGCCAT
CATCATCCACAGCTCCGGCACAACAGGCATGCCTAAACCCGTCCCCCTGACGCACGGCTTCCTCGCCACC
CTCGACTACGGCGCATACATTTCGCGTCCCCAATCCCGCCAATCCACCATGTTCAACGACCTCCAGCCCG
ACACCCTCGTCCTCTCCACCACCCCCTTCTTCCACCTTATGGGTCTGCTCGCCTTCGCCGAATCCCTCTT
CCACCACATCCCCTTTGTCGTTCTCCCCGACAAGCCTCTCTCCGCCGACCTCCTCACCTCCGTCATCACC
GCCACCAAGCCCGCGGCCGCCATGCTGCCCCCTTCCCTTCTCGAAGACATGTCCCACGTCCCAGCTGCCC
GCGCCGCACTCAGCACCCTCGAAAATGTCTACTTCGCTGGCGCCCCTCTCTCCCCGGAAGTCGGCGATGA
TCTGTCCCAGCTGACCAAGATCATCACTGTCATCGGATCCAGCGAAATGGGCCTGATCTCCTCGTTCGTG
CCCCAAGGCACAAATGTGTGGGGCTACTTCGACTGGAACCCCGCCTACGGAGTAGACATGCGACATGTCA
GCGACGATATGTATGAGCTTATCATCCCCCGCCGCGCAAACAGTCGCCGAATTCATGGCATCTTCCACAC
CTTCCCAGACCGCTCCGAGTACCGCTCCAACGACCTCTTCACCCGACACCCCGAGCACCCTCACCTGTGG
AAATACCACGGCCGACTTGACGACGTGATCGTTCTCAGCAACGGCGAGAAACTGAACCCCGTCACCCTGG
AGAAGATCGTCGAGGGGCACCCGCGCGTGCAGCGGGCTCTGCTCATCGGCCAAGCCCGCTTCGACACGGC
CCTCATCATCGAACCCAACAGGGCTCTCGAGGGCGAGAACATCGACGAAAAAGCCTTTATCGAGAGCATT
TGGCCCACCGTGGAGCGCGCGAACGAAGCCGTCCCCAAATACGGCCGCATCGCAAAGACCAGGATCCGTC
TCTCTGACCCCAAGAAGCCCTTCCAACTGACCCCCAAGGGCACCACGAAGCGCCACGCCGTGAACAAGGA
CTACAAAGACGAGATCGACGCCATCTACGCAGCAGCCGAGGAAGAATCAGCCGCCGTCGAGCTCCCTACC
ACCCTCACCACCGACAACCTCCGCACTTTCGTCCGCTCCCTCATCGCCAACCTCCTCGACCGCACTGACC
TCCGCGACGACGAGGACCTCTACGCCGCCGGCCTGGACTCGCTGCAAACCATCCAGCTCGCCAAAACCCT
TAACAAGGCCGTCGTCGCCGCCGGCTACCCCGCCGGTCACGACATCTCCCAGCAGCAAATCTATGCCAAC
CCCTCCGTATCCCAGCTCGCTGCGTACCTACACGACCTAGTGACCGGCAACCTGCGCACAACGACCATCT
CCCGCGCCGACCGCATCGCCGCCACCATCGACAAATACACCACCAAGCTCCCGCGCCGCACCACGCCCGC
CGTCCCTGCCCCGGCCAACTCCACCGTGATCCTCACCGGCTCGACCGGGTCGCTGGGAACCTACCTCCTA
CACAGCCTGCTCACCGACCCAAAGATCGCAAAAGTCTACTGCTTCAACCGGTCCGATGCGGCCGAGCGCC
AACAGCGCAGCTTCGCCGACAAGGGTCTGGATACTGCGCTGCTCAACCCCAGCCGGGTGGAATTCCTCAC
TGTGTCATTTGGCGCGCCCCGCTTCGGCCTGAGTGAGACAAAGTACGCCGATCTCCTGGAGACTGTGGAC
TTCATTATCCACAACGCATGGAAAGTCAACTTCAATCACCCGCTGGAGTCGTTCGAGGACCCGCATATCA
AGGGCGTGGTGGAGTTTATTTCCTTCAGTGTGAGGAGCAAGTACAACGCACACTTGTCGTTCGTGTCCAG
TGTGAGTACCATCGGTGGATGGACGGAGAAGTTGGGCCCCGTGGTGCCGGAGACGCCGGTGGAGAGTGTC
GATGCGGTGCTGGTGCAGGGGTACGGCGAGTCGAAGTTCGTCGGGGAGAGGTTGTGTCTGGCTGCGTCGG
AGGGGATGGGTGTGCCCACGACGGTGTTTAGGGTTGGGCAGATTTCCGGGCCGACGACTGAGAAGGGCAT
GTGGAATTTGGATGAGTGGGTGCCTACGTTGGTGAAGACCAGTAAGGCGGTTGGAAAGGTGCCGGCGGAT
TTGGGTGGGTATGAGGTTGATTGGGTGCCTGTTGATACCCTCTCCACCATCACCACCGAACTCATGCACA
CCCGTCGCCAAACCCAATCCGCTACTCCACACGCCGTCTACCACCTTGTCAACCCCTGCAAGACTCCCTG
GGCGACCCTCGTCCCCGCCGTTCAGGCCAAATACCCCGGTATGCAGACGGTGCCGCTAGACCAGTGGCTG
GACGAGCTGGAGGCGATCAAGTCACCGTCGGAAACCGAGGTGCGCGAGAAGCCCGCGCTGAAACTGCTTG
ATTTCTACCGCGGACTCGCGGGCGAGGTGCTCTCGGCCAGTATTAGTGTGGAGCAGACGCGCGGGGGCAG
CAAGACCATGGAGGGATTGGGGGCTGTGACAGGCCAGTTGATGGGGAATTGGTTGGGGCAGTGGGATTTC
TGAAGTGCTTTTAACTAAGAATTATTAGTCTTTTCTGCTTATTTTTTCATCATAGTTTAGAACACTTTAT
ATTAACGAATAGTTTATGAATCTATTTAGGTTTAAAAATTGATACAGTTTTATAAGTTACTTTTTCAAAG
ACTCGTGCTGTCTATTGCATAATGCACTGGAAGGGGAAAAAAAAGGTGCACACGCGTGGCTTTTTCTTGA
ATTTGCAGTTTGAAAAATAACTACATGGATGATAAGAAAACATGGAGTACAGTCACTTTGAGAACCTTCA
ATCAGCTGGTAACGTCTTCGTTAATTGGATACTCAAAAAAGATGGATAGCATGAATCACAAGATGGAAGG
AAATGCGGGCCACGACCACAGTGATATGCATATGGGAGATGGAGATGATACCTCCATTGGGCCGATGAAG
TTAGTCGACGGATAGAAGCGGTTGTCCCCTTTCCCGGCGAGCCGGCAGTCGGGCCGAGGTTCGGATAAAT
TTTGTATTGTGTTTTGATTCTGTCATGAGTATTACTTATGTTCTCTTTAGGTAACCCCAGGTTAATCAAT
CACAGTTTCATACCGGCTAGTATTCAAATTATGACTTTTCTTCTGCAGTGTCAGCCTTACGACGATTATC
TATGAGCTTTGAATATAGTTTGCCGTGATTCGTATCTTTAATTGGATAATAAAATGCGAAGGATCGATGA
CCCTTATTATTATTTTTCTACACTGGCTACCGATTTAACTCATCTTCTTGAAAGTATATAAGTAACAGTA
AAATATACCGTACTTCTGCTAATGTTATTTGTCCCTTATTTTTCTTTTCTTGTCTTATGCTATAGTACCT
AAGAATAACGACTATTGTTTTGAACTAAACAAAGTAGTAAAAGCACATAAAAGAATTAAGAAAATGCGGT
CACTGCAGGTTTTCGCCCTGGCAGGCGTCCTTGGCGCGTCTGCCCTTGATGCCGACTCTATCCTGAGCAA
ATACTTTGGCAACGATGCTCCTTGGTATAGCGATCGCATTCCCCTCTTCGAGACAGATCTCTCCGACATT
CAAGATGTCTACTATTACCGCTGGAGCATTTTCCGGGCTCACCAGCGTGACCTTGGCTCCTACGGCTATA
TCTCCACCGAGTTCCTCAACGACGTCAGCTGGCAGGAAGAACCTTATGCCCTGCTGATTGATGCCTCCAA
CTTCCATCTGCGCGAAGGCCGCTGGTGCCGCGACCGTCGCTTCACCAGCGACTACTCGTCTTTTCTCTTC
GGCCCCCATGGCGCCCCCTACCAATTCTCCGAATCCATGGCCGACGGCGTCTGGCAGGCCTACCTGGTCA
ACGGCGTCGCTGACGATGCCACTCCCCTGCTGTCCTCCATGCAGACCGTCTACGCCGGCTGGAACTCCAC
CTCTCTCGGTGTCGGTGGCTACGACACCTCCAAGGGCCTCTACTGGATCCAGCCTCTGACTGATGCGACC
GAATACACCATTGCCAGCATCGACGCCTCCGGAGGCGAAGACGGCTTCACCGGCGGATATGCCTTCCGTC
CCAGCATCAACAGCTACCAATATGCTAATGCCCTGGCTATTGCCCACATCGCCAACCTCACCGGCGACAC
TACCGTCCGCGAGCAATACACCCAGCTCGCAAGCGCCCTCAAGACCCGTCTCCAGGACGACCTCTGGAAC
AGCACCTTCGAGCACTTCATCGACCGGTACAAGGAAGACAACGACTACGTGACCTACTGGGACTTCATCC
GCGGCCGCGAACTTGTCGGCTACGTCCCTTGGACACATGACCTCCCGGACGACAACACCACCTACGCCAA
CGCATGGACTCACATCCTCAACTCCTCACAGCTAGCAGGCGAGCACGGCCTTCGCACCAACGAACCCAGC
TACCAATACTACATGGTCCAGTACCGCTATGACGGCTCCAACCCGGAGTGCCAGTGGAACGGCCCCGCCT
GGCCCTATCAAACCACGCAAGTCCTCACCGGCCTCGCCAACCTCCTGGACCACTACCCCAAAACCGCCGC
AACAGGCGTCATCACCACCACAGACTACACCAACATCCTCCTCCAGTACGCCAAGCTACACTACAACCCC
GCCCGCGGCGGTGTCCTTGACATCGAAGAGGACTACTACTCTGACACGGGCAGCCCTATCGTCGGCCTGC
CCCGCTCCCCGCACTACTTCCACTCGGGCTTCGTCGACCTCATTCTCTCGGGCTACGTGGGCATCCGACC
TCGCGCGGACAATGTCCTGGAAGTTAACCCCCAAGCGGACGCTTCGGCAGTGAGCTACTTCCGCTCCGAG
CGCATCATCTACCACGGCCACGAGGTCGCCGTGCAATGGGACGCCACAGGCAGTCGATACGGCACCGTGG
GCCTTCTCGTCGAAGTCGACGGCGAAACCGTGGCCACCAGCAAGACCCTCACCCGTCTCACGGTTGAGTT
AAGCTCCGCTTCCGCCCCGGCAGTCTCCCGTCCCATCGCCGTCTCGGTGCAACTCGCCGCTGATAGCGAG
TATCCGCGGGGTAGTGTATCTGTGGCAGACGCCGACACGGACGCCGTGCACTCAGCCATCGACGGCCGGG
TCTGGTTCTATTGGATCGAGGACGTAGCCAATGGGTGGGATAGTCCCGTTGGGAATGGGACGGAGGTGTG
GTACCAGGTGGAATTTGAGAATGCGACCAGCACAGCAAGTGCGGAGATTGCGTTCTTTGCGAATAGTACG
CAGGGGTATGATGTGCCGGGGAGCTATCGGGTGGAAACGAGCGATTCGACGACCGGGGAGTGGAAGGAGG
TGAGCAATGGGAATTATAGCTCGGCGGTGGCGAATGGAATAACGACGGTGAGCTGGGATGAGGTGACGAC
GGAGGCGTTGAGGTTGGTGTTCACGCCTAAGACGGGGGAGATGGTGCGGTTGGTGGAGTGGAAGGTGTTT
GGGTAGATTTAACTCCTTAAGTTACTTTAATGATTTAGTTTTTATTATTAATAATTCATGCTCATGACAT
CTCATATACACGTTTATAAAACTTAAATAGATTGAAAATGTATTAAAGATTCCTCAGGGATTCGATTTTT
TTGGAAGTTTTTGTTTTTTTTTCCTTGAGATGCTGTAGTATTTGGGAACAATTATACAATCGAAAGATAT
ATGCTTACATTCGACCGTTTTAGCCGTGATCATTATCCTATAGTAACATAACCTGAAGCATAACTGACAC
TACTATCATCAATACTTGTCACATGAGAACTCTGTGAATAATTAGGCCACTGAAATTTGATGCCTGAAGG
ACCGGCATCACGGATTTTCGATAAAGCACTTAGTATCACACTAATTGGCTTTTCGCTAGTCTTATCTAAA
AATTGCCTTTATAGTCCGTCTCTCCAGTCACGGCCTGTGTAACTGATTAATCCTGCCTTTCTAATCACCA
TTCTACTGTTTAATTAAGGGATTTTGTCTTCATCAACGGCTTCCGCCCAAAAAAAAGTATGACGTTTTGC
CCGCAGGCGTGAAGCTGCCCATCTTCACGGGCCTGACCTCCTCTGCCGGAACACCGGCCATCTCCAACTC
ATAAATTGGAGAAATAAGAGAATTTCAGATTTTCAGAGGATGAAAAAAAAAAGGTAGAGAGCATAAAAAT
GGGGTTCACTTTTTGGCAAAGTTACAGTATGCTTATTACATATAAATAGAGTGCCGATAATGGCTTTTTT
TCATCTTCGAAATACGCTTGCTACTGCTCTTCCAGCGTTTTTATTACTTCTTTCTTGTTTCTCCTTAGTA
TATAAAATATCAAGCTACAACAAGCATACAATCAACTGTCAACTGTCAATTATATTATAATACACTATGC
ATCTTTCTACATTGCTCCTCCCCCTCCTCCCCACCGCCGCCCTCTCCGCAATCTGCTACCCCGAGACAGG
CGGCTCGAACTGCGCCTCGCTCCTCAGCATCAAAGAATTCTACTCCCTTCAATACTGCACCTACCGGTGG
AACGTGCTTTACGGCGACTGGGACCACTTCGTCAACAACGCGACCAGCCCGACGAAGGTGCACGCCAGCG
TGGGTAAGACGGGCGTGTTTGATAGCTTCGAGGACTGTCTTAATGGGTTTGAGGATGTCGTGGAGACATG
TCATGGTGTTAGTCAGGGTGGGGTTATGACCAATGGGAATTGAGGAGATTGATAAGACTTTTCTAGTTGC
ATATCTTTTATATTTAAATCTTATCTATTAGTTAATTTTTTGTAATTTATCCTTATATATAGTCTGGTTA
TTCTAAAATATCATTTCAGTATCTAAAAATTCCCCTCTTTTTTCAGTTATATCTTAACAGGCGACAGTCC
AAATGTTGATTTATCCCAGTCCGATTCATCAGGGTTGTGAAGCATTTTGTCAATGGTCGAAATCACATCA
GTAATAGTGCCTCTTACTTGCCTCATAGAATTTCTTTCTCTTAACGTCACCGTTTGGTCTTTTATAGTTT
CGAAATCTATGGTGATACCAAATGGTGTTCCCAATTCATCGTTACGGGCGTATTTTTTACCAATTGAAGT
ATTGGAATCGTCAATTTTAAAGTATATCTCTCTTTTACGTAAAGCCTGCGAGATCCTCTTAAGTATAGCG
GGGAAGCCATCGTTATTCGATATTGTCGTAACAAATACTTTGATCGGCGCTATGCGGCCGCCACCGCGGT
GGAGCTCCAGCTTTTGTTCCCTTTAGTGAGGGTTAATTGCGCGCTTGGCGAGACTCAAACAAGATATATT
TTGCCCGCCTTACAGACGAAACTAGTTGGAGGTTATGGAGCATACTATCACGTGGGCGGCCACTGGTGAG
TTACTACACCCCAGGGGCAACGTTGATGCTCCTAAAAAACTCTGGCTGGACGCAAGCCGTAACACCCGTG
TCACTTCATAATCGTTTGCAATTCAGGGCTTGATCTACACATTACCCTGTTATCCCTATTAATTAATACG
GTTATCCACAGAATCAGGGGATAACGCAGGAAAGAACATGTGAGCAAAAGGCCAGCAAAAGGCCAGGAAC
CGTAAAAAGGCCGCGTTGCTGGCGTTTTTCCATAGGCTCCGCCCCCCTGACGAGCATCACAAAAATCGAC
GCTCAAGTCAGAGGTGGCGAAACCCGACAGGACTATAAAGATACCAGGCGTTTCCCCCTGGAAGCTCCCT
CGTGCGCTCTCCTGTTCCGACCCTGCCGCTTACCGGATACCTGTCCGCCTTTCTCCCTTCGGGAAGCGTG
GCGCTTTCTCATAGCTCACGCTGTAGGTATCTCAGTTCGGTGTAGGTCGTTCGCTCCAAGCTGGGCTGTG
TGCACGAACCCCCCGTTCAGCCCGACCGCTGCGCCTTATCCGGTAACTATCGTCTTGAGTCCAACCCGGT
AAGACACGACTTATCGCCACTGGCAGCAGCCACTGGTAACAGGATTAGCAGAGCGAGGTATGTAGGCGGT
GCTACAGAGTTCTTGAAGTGGTGGCCTAACTACGGCTACACTAGAAGGACAGTATTTGGTATCTGCGCTC
TGCTGAAGCCAGTTACCTTCGGAAAAAGAGTTGGTAGCTCTTGATCCGGCAAACAAACCACCGCTGGTAG
CGGTGGTTTTTTTGTTTGCAAGCAGCAGATTACGCGCAGAAAAAAAGGATCTCAAGAAGATCCTTTGATC
TTTTCTACGGGGTCTGACGCTCAGTGGAACGAAAACTCACGTTAAGGGATTTTGGTCATGAGATTATCAA
AAAGGATCTTCACCTAGATCCTTTTAAATTAAAAATGAAGTTTTAAATCAATCTAAAGTATATATGAGTA
AACTTGGTCTGACAGTTACCAATGCTTAATCAGTGAGGCACCTATCTCAGCGATCTGTCTATTTCGTTCA
TCCATAGTTGCCTGACTCCCCGTCGTGTAGATAACTACGATACGGGAGGGCTTACCATCTGGCCCCAGTG
CTGCAATGATACCGCGAGACCCACGCTCACCGGCTCCAGATTTATCAGCAATAAACCAGCCAGCCGGAAG
GGCCGAGCGCAGAAGTGGTCCTGCAACTTTATCCGCCTCCATCCAGTCTATTAATTGTTGCCGGGAAGCT
AGAGTAAGTAGTTCGCCAGTTAATAGTTTGCGCAACGTTGTTGCCATTGCTACAGGCATCGTGGTGTCAC
GCTCGTCGTTTGGTATGGCTTCATTCAGCTCCGGTTCCCAACGATCAAGGCGAGTTACATGATCCCCCAT
GTTGTGCAAAAAAGCGGTTAGCTCCTTCGGTCCTCCGATCGTTGTCAGAAGTAAGTTGGCCGCAGTGTTA
TCACTCATGGTTATGGCAGCACTGCATAATTCTCTTACTGTCATGCCATCCGTAAGATGCTTTTCTGTGA
CTGGTGAGTACTCAACCAAGTCATTCTGAGAATAGTGTATGCGGCGACCGAGTTGCTCTTGCCCGGCGTC
AATACGGGATAATACCGCGCCACATAGCAGAACTTTAAAAGTGCTCATCATTGGAAAACGTTCTTCGGGG
CGAAAACTCTCAAGGATCTTACCGCTGTTGAGATCCAGTTCGATGTAACCCACTCGTGCACCCAACTGAT
CTTCAGCATCTTTTACTTTCACCAGCGTTTCTGGGTGAGCAAAAACAGGAAGGCAAAATGCCGCAAAAAA
GGGAATAAGGGCGACACGGAAATGTTGAATACTCATACTCTTCCTTTTTCAATATTATTGAAGCATTTAT
CAGGGTTATTGTCTCATGAGCGGATACATATTTGAATGTATTTAGAAAAATAAACAAATAGGGGTTCCGC
GCACATTTCCCCGAAAAGTGCCACCTGAACGAAGCATCTGTGCTTCATTTTGTAGAACAAAAATGCAACG
CGAGAGCGCTAATTTTTCAAACAAAGAATCTGAGCTGCATTTTTACAGAACAGAAATGCAACGCGAAAGC
GCTATTTTACCAACGAAGAATCTGTGCTTCATTTTTGTAAAACAAAAATGCAACGCGAGAGCGCTAATTT
TTCAAACAAAGAATCTGAGCTGCATTTTTACAGAACAGAAATGCAACGCGAGAGCGCTATTTTACCAACA
AAGAATCTATACTTCTTTTTTGTTCTACAAAAATGCATCCCGAGAGCGCTATTTTTCTAACAAAGCATCT
TAGATTACTTTTTTTCTCCTTTGTGCGCTCTATAATGCAGTCTCTTGATAACTTTTTGCACTGTAGGTCC
GTTAAGGTTAGAAGAAGGCTACTTTGGTGTCTATTTTCTCTTCCATAAAAAAAGCCTGACTCCACTTCCC
GCGTTTACTGATTACTAGCGAAGCTGCGGGTGCATTTTTTCAAGATAAAGGCATCCCCGATTATATTCTA
TACCGATGTGGATTGCGCATACTTTGTGAACAGAAAGTGATAGCGTTGATGATTCTTCATTGGTCAGAAA
ATTATGAACGGTTTCTTCTATTTTGTCTCTATATACTACGTATAGGAAATGTTTACATTTTCGTATTGTT
TTCGATTCACTCTATGAATAGTTCTTACTACAATTTTTTTGTCTAAAGAGTAATACTAGAGATAAACATA
AAAAATGTAGAGGTCGAGTTTAGATGCAAGTTCAAGGAGCGAAAGGTGGATGGGTAGGTTATATAGGGAT
ATAGCACAGAGATATATAGCAAAGAGATACTTTTGAGCAATGTTTGTGGAAGCGGTATTCGCAATATTTT
AGTAGCTCGTTACAGTCCGGTGCGTTTTTGGTTTTTTGAAAGTGCGTCTTCAGAGCGCTTTTGGTTTTCA
AAAGCGCTCTGAAGTTCCTATACTTTCTAGAGAATAGGAACTTCGGAATAGGAACTTCAAAGCGTTTCCG
AAAACGAGCGCTTCCGAAAATGCAACGCGAGCTGCGCACATACAGCTCACTGTTCACGTCGCACCTATAT
CTGCGTGTTGCCTGTATATATATATACATGAGAAGAACGGCATAGTGCGTGTTTATGCTTAAATGCGTAC
TTATATGCGTCTATTTATGTAGGATGAAAGGTAGTCTAGTACCTCCTGTGATATTATCCCATTCCATGCG
GGGTATCGTATGCTTCCTTCAGCACTACCCTTTAGCTGTTCTATATGCTGCCACTCCTCAATTGGATTAG
TCTCATCCTTCAATGCTATCATTTCCTTTGATATTGGATCATACTAAGAAACCATTATTATCATGACATT
AACCTATAAAAATAGGCGTATCACGAGGCCCTTTCGTCTCGCGCGTTTCGGTGATGACGGTGAAAACCTC
GGCGCGCCATTACCCTGTTATCCCTAATATACAACGCAAAGAAGCTGGAAAATTGGCGAGGGAATCCTGT
TTCTGTCTATCCAAGAATGGGCATGAGGTGGCAACCGTCGTGCTAGCGTACAGGGTGCACTTTGTAACCA
TTTGGGACACCGGACACTCGCTGTTTTCGAAATTACCCTTTAAGCGCGGGTATTGAACCAGGCTTATGCC
CAAGATCGTAGCAAGCATTTAAATGACGGTATCGATAAGCTTGATATCGAATTCCTGCAGCCCGGGGGAT
CCACTAGTTCTAGAGTTAATTAA
Features (pLannotate 1.2.2; 15 found; start..end, strand, type, name):
   1272..1571    +  terminator     ADH2 terminator: transcription terminator for the S. cerevisiae alcohol dehydrogenase 2 (ADH2) gene
   4203..4418    +  promoter       URA3 promoter: S. cerevisiae URA3
   4419..5222    +  CDS            URA3: orotidine-5'-phosphate decarboxylase, required for uracil biosynthesis; S. cerevisiae URA3; yeast auxotrophic marker, counterselectable with 5-fluoroorotic acid (5-FOA)
   5301..5352    +  misc_feature   bom (fragment): basis of mobility region from pBR322
   9195..9362    +  CDS            CTR2 (fragment): CTR2_YEAST - Experimental evidence at protein level: Swiss-Prot protein existence level 1. Provides bioavailable copper via mobilization of vacuolar copper stores and export to the cytoplasm. From Saccharomyces cerevisiae (strain ATCC 204508 / S288c) (Baker's yeast).
  12146..12328   -  CDS            MHO1 (fragment): MHO1_YEAST - Experimental evidence at protein level: Swiss-Prot protein existence level 1. Plays a role in haploid invasive growth under conditions of nutrient insufficiency, suggesting that the function of the MEMO1 family in cell motility/invasion is conserved across species. From Saccharomyces cerevisiae (strain ATCC 204508 / S288c) (Baker's yeast).
  13280..13636   -  CDS            GRS2 (fragment): SYG2_YEAST - Experimental evidence at protein level: Swiss-Prot protein existence level 1. Catalyzes the ATP-dependent ligation of glycine to the 3'-end of its cognate tRNA, via the formation of an aminoacyl-adenylate intermediate (Gly-AMP) (PubMed:23816885). Also produces diadenosine tetraphosphate (Ap4A), a universal pleiotropic signaling molecule needed for cell regulation pathways, by direct condensation of 2 ATPs. Thereby, may play a special role in Ap4A homeostasis (By similarity). From Saccharomyces cerevisiae (strain ATCC 204508 / S288c) (Baker's yeast).
  13634..13657   -  misc_feature   MCS (fragment): pBluescript multiple cloning site
  13670..13688   -  promoter       T3 promoter: promoter for bacteriophage T3 RNA polymerase
  14027..14615   -  rep_origin     ori: high-copy-number ColE1/pMB1/pBR322/pUC origin of replication
  14786..15646   -  CDS            AmpR: β-lactamase; bla; confers resistance to ampicillin, carbenicillin, and related antibiotics
  15647..15751   -  promoter       AmpR promoter: bla
  15778..17120   -  rep_origin     2μ ori: yeast 2μ plasmid origin of replication
  17188..17220   +  CDS            rop (fragment): Rop protein, which maintains plasmids at low copy number; rop
  17455..17515   -  misc_feature   MCS (fragment): pBluescript multiple cloning site
