>Addgene plasmid #110662 | pCHKU27.2-2.2 | addgene full sequence | sequence record 212575 | Addgene NGS Result
GATCCACTAGTTCTAGATTAATTAATATCTAAAAATTGCCTTATGATCCGTCTCTCCGGTTACAGCCTGT
GTAACTGATTAATCCTGCCTTTCTAATCACCATTCTAATGTTTTAATTAAGGGATTTTGTCTTCATTAAC
GGCTTTCGCTCATAAAAATGTTATGACGTTTTGCCCGCAGGCGGGAAACCATCCACTTCACGAGACTGAT
CTCCTCTGCCGGAACACCGGGCATCTCCAACTTATAAGTTGGAGAAATAAGAGAATTTCAGATTGAGAGA
ATGAAAAAAAAAAAAAAAAAAAAGGCAGAGGAGAGCATAGAAATGGGGTTCACTTTTTGGTAAAGCTATA
GCATGCCTATCACATATAAATAGAGTGCCAGTAGCGACTTTTTTCACACTCGAAATACTCTTACTACTGC
TCTCTTGTTGTTTTTATCACTTCTTGTTTCTTCTTGGTAAATAGAATATCAAGCTACAAAAAGCATACAA
TCAACTATCAACTATTAACTATATCGTAATACACAATGACAATCCTCTGTCTACATGGCGGCTTCGGCAG
CGCCCAAAACTTCCAAGTGCAACTCCATCCCCTAGTTAGTACCTACCAATCATTATACCCCGATACCACC
TTCCACTACATTAATGGCGGTCATCCCGCCACGCCTCCACCAGGAAGCGAGGATTACTTCGGCCCACCGC
CTCATTACCGATTCATCGAATACGATGGGATTGGGCGGTCCGACGATGTGATGGAGCGGATTCGTCAGCT
CCCGAGGGGAGCCACGGCCGAAGATACCATGCGGGTGTTGACCCACGAACATGAGATGATGTCTGCCGAT
TGTGTGAGAGAGGCGTTGCAGAGACTGTTGGGGATATTGGATGAACATCCGGAAATTGACGGAGTCTTGG
GCTTCTCGGAGGGCGCTACAGTCGCTGCTACTTTGTTGCTTGAAGAGGAGCGACTTGTTCAGGAGGAGGG
TAGGAAGAGACAGCTTAAGTACGGGGTCTTCATAGCAGGCTGGCCTCCCCTTCGTATTGACGGCGATCGA
GTAACAGGCTGTCTGGCGGATGAGACAGAGGATATGATCGAAGTGCCGACGTGTCATATCATCGGGGCGA
ATGACCCCTACGTGGATGGCACCATGGCGCTGTATGGGGTTTGTGATCCCGATACGGCCATCATGTTTGA
TCATGGCAAGGGCCATACCATTCCGCGGGACGTGGCGACGATGAAGGAGGCGGCAGAGGTGATTGAGCAG
ACCAGGAGACGGGGGATTGCTGCCGGGGATGCGTAGGCGGATCTCTTATGTCTTTACGATTTATAGTTTT
CATTATCAAGTATGCCTATATTAGTATATAGCATCTTTAGATGACAGTGTTCGAAGTTTCACGAATAAAA
GATAATATTCTACTTTTTGCTCCCACCGCGTTTGCTAGCACGAGTGAACACCATCCCTCGCCTGTGAGTT
GTACCCATTCCTCTAAACTGTAGACATGGTAGCTTCAGCAGTGTTCGTTATGTACGGCATCCTCCAACAA
ACAGTCGGTTATAGTTTGTCCTGCTCCTCTGAATCGTCTCCCTCGATATTTCTCATTTTCCTTCGCATGC
CAGCATTGAAATGATCGAAGTTCAATGATGAAACGGTAATTCTTCTGTCATTTACTCATCTCATCTCATC
AAGTTATATAATTCTATACGGATGTAATTTTTCACTTTTCGTCTTGACGTCCACCCTATAATTTCAATTA
TTGAACCCTCACGATCCAGTTCTCCAGTGACACAGCCTTTATCTGGTCAAACCTTTCTTTCTAATCACCT
ATGCTGATGCTTAATTAAGGGATTTTTGTCTCCATCAACGGCATGCGCCCAAAAATGACGTTTTTTTTAA
CCCATAGACACGAAACTACCCATTTTCCACCGGCCTGACCTACCACCGGAACAACGGCCATCTCCAACTT
GCAAGTTGGGGAAATTAAGAGCATCGCAGGTTTAATGGAAGAAAAAAAAAAGGTACAGCACAGCGCAAAT
GGAGTTAGTTCCCTTATGTCACACACTCACACACAGTCGGTCAGATCAAGCATACTGGGTGCGTATAAAT
AGAGTGGCCATTGCCACCCTGTTTATCTCAAAATCTGTCTTGTTAGTGGTCTTCTCCCTTTTTCAGGTTA
CAATTCTCTTGTTTCTACTTAGTATATAAGTATATCAAGCTATATTAAGCATACTATCAACTGTCAACTC
TATCCTCAAAATACAATACAAAATGCAGCTCTCATTGTTGGCTCTTCTTGGAGCATTGGCGCTGCCCAGC
GCTGCTGTTCCCCATGCGCGCGATGAGGGACAATGCAAGCAGACCACTGTTGCTATTCTTGGTGGAGGAA
TGGCTGGTATTGCTGCTGCTCAAACGCTGCACAATGCCTCCATGGATGACTTCATGATCCTCGAATACCG
CGACACCATCGGCGGTCGCGCCTGGCATAAGCCCTTCGGTCAGGACAAAGATGGGAACCCATACATCATT
GAGATGGGTTGTAACTGGGTCCAAGGACTCGGCACTCCTGGGGGTCCGCAGAACCCCGTCTGGACACTGG
CCCAAGTCTACAACCTCTCCACCATCTACTCCAACTACAGCAACGTGTCGACCTACAACCAGCACGGCTA
CAAAGACTACTCCCACCTGATCGACACCTGGGATGACATCTACGACACCGCCGCCGCCCAAGCCGGCGTC
ATGCTCCTCGACAACCTGCAGGACCAGACAGCCCAGACCGGACTGGCCCTCGCCGGCTGGCGCCCCAAGG
TCGACGACATGGAAGCACAAGCCGTTGACTGGTGGTCATGGGACTTCGAAGACGCCTACACGCCCCTCGA
AAGTTCCTTTATCTTCGGCGTCGCAGGCCAAAACCTCACCGTGAACGGCTTCAGCGACGAAGACAACTTT
GTCATCGACCAACGCGGCTACAGCCACATCATCCACGGCATGGCGTCGACCTTCCTCAAGCCCAACGACA
CTCGCCTGCTCCTCAACAACCACATCACCAACATCAGCTACTCCGACTCCGGTGTGACCGTCCACAGTTC
CGACGGCTCCTGCGTGCGCGCCTCCTACGCCATCTGCACCTTCAGTCTGGGCGTATTGCAACACGACGCC
GTCACCTTCACCCCGTCCCTGCCCGAATGGAAGAAAGAAGCCATCGAAGGCTTCACAATGGCCACCTACA
CCAAGATCTTCCTCCAGTTCAACGAGACCTTCTGGCCCGAAGACACCCAATACTTCCTCTACGCGGACCC
CTACATGCGCGGCTACTACCCCGTCTTCCAGTCCCTCAGCACCGAGGGCTTCTTCCCGGGCTCCAACATC
ATCTTCGTCACCGTGACGGAGCAATTCGCCTGGCGCGCCGAACGCCAGTCCGACGAGAAGACCAAAGCAG
AGGTGATGGAAGTCCTGCGCAAGATGTTCCCGGAGAAGGATATCCCTGACCCGATTGCGTTCATGTACCC
GCGGTGGACCCTGGAGCCATGGGCTTACGGCAGTTACTCGAACTGGCCGCCCAGCACGACGTTGGAGATG
CATGAGAACCTGCGTGCCAATGCGGGGAGACTGTGGTTTGCCGGTGAGGCAACCAGTCCAACCTACTTTG
GGTTCTTGCATGGAGCTTGGTTCGAGGGCCAGGCTGCGGGGCTTCATCTTAGCAGTATCTTGAACGGCAC
TTGCAAGGCGAATACTACTTGCAAGGGCAGGAAGCATTACGAGACGTTGCACGGCACGACGCCATTGTCG
GATTACAGCTTCGTGGATGGATGGAACGGAAACAGTTTCTATGATTTTAACGATGATTAAACAAATCGCT
CTTAAATATATACCTAAAGAACATTAAAGCTATATTATAAGCAAAGATACGTAAATTTTGCTTATATTAT
TATACACATATCATATTTCTATATTTTTAAGATTTGGTTATATAATGTACGTAATGCAAAGGAAATAAAT
TTTATACATTATTGAACAGCGTCCAAGTAACTACATTATGTGCACTAATAGTTTAGCGTCGTGAAGACTT
TATTGTGTCGCGAAAAGTAAAAATTTTAAAAATTAGAGCACCTTGAACTTGCGAAAAAGGTTCTCATCAA
CTGTTTAAAAGGAGGATATCAGGTCCTATTTCTGACAAACAATATACAAATTTAGTTTCAAAGATGAATC
AGTGCGCGAAGGACATAACTCATTCAATTCAATTCATCATTTTTTTTTTATTCTTTTTTTTGATTTCGGT
TTCCTTGAAATTTTTTTGATTCGGTAATCTCCGAACAGAAGGAAGAACGAAGGAAGGAGCACAGACTTAG
ATTGGTATATATACGCATATGTAGTGTTGAAGAAACATGAAATTGCCCAGTATTCTTAACCCAACTGCAC
AGAACAAAAACCTGCAGGAAACGAAGATAAATCATGTCGAAAGCTACATATAAGGAACGTGCTGCTACTC
ATCCTAGTCCTGTTGCTGCCAAGCTATTTAATATCATGCACGAAAAGCAAACAAACTTGTGTGCTTCATT
GGATGTTCGTACCACCAAGGAATTACTGGAGTTAGTTGAAGCATTAGGTCCCAAAATTTGTTTACTAAAA
ACACATGTGGATATCTTGACTGATTTTTCCATGGAGGGCACAGTTAAGCCGCTAAAGGCATTATCCGCCA
AGTACAATTTTTTACTCTTCGAAGACAGAAAATTTGCTGACATTGGTAATACAGTCAAATTGCAGTACTC
TGCGGGTGTATACAGAATAGCAGAATGGGCAGACATTACGAATGCACACGGTGTGGTGGGCCCAGGTATT
GTTAGCGGTTTGAAGCAGGCGGCAGAAGAAGTAACAAAGGAACCTAGAGGCCTTTTGATGTTAGCAGAAT
TGTCATGCAAGGGCTCCCTATCTACTGGAGAATATACTAAGGGTACTGTTGACATTGCGAAGAGCGACAA
AGATTTTGTTATCGGCTTTATTGCTCAAAGAGACATGGGTGGAAGAGATGAAGGTTACGATTGGTTGATT
ATGACACCCGGTGTGGGTTTAGATGACAAGGGAGACGCATTGGGTCAACAGTATAGAACCGTGGATGATG
TGGTCTCTACAGGATCTGACATTATTATTGTTGGAAGAGGACTATTTGCAAAGGGAAGGGATGCTAAGGT
AGAGGGTGAACGTTACAGAAAAGCAGGCTGGGAAGCATATTTGAGAAGATGCGGCCAGCAAAACTAAAAA
ACTGTATTATAAGTAAATGCATGTATACTAAACTCACAAATTAGAGCTTCAATTTAATTATATCAGTTAT
TACCCTATGCGGTGTGAAATACCGCACAGATGCGTAAGGAGAAAATACCGCATCAGGATAGGAAAAAACC
GAGCTTCCTTTCATCCGGCGCGGCTGTGTTCTACATATCACTGAAGCTCCGGGTATTTTAAGTTATACAA
GGGAAAGATGCCGGCTAGACTAGCAAGTTTTAGGCTGCTTAACATTATGGATAGGCGGATAAAGGGCCCA
AACAGGATTGTAAAGCTTAGACGCTTCTGGTTGGACAATGGTACGTTTGTGTATTAAGTAAGGCTTGGCT
GGGGATAGCAACATTGGGCAGAGTATAGAAGACCACAAAAAAAAGGTATATAAGGGCAGAGAAGTCTTTG
TAATGTGTGTAACTTCTCTTCCATGTGTAATCAGTATTTCTACTTACTTCTTAAATATACAGAAGTAAGA
CAGATAACCAACAGCCTTTCCCAGATATACATATATATCTTTATTTCAGCTTAAACAATAATTATATTTG
TTTAACTCAAAAATAAAAAAAAAAAACCAAACTCACGCAACTAATTATTCCATAATAAAATAACAACATG
GCTACCACCCCCGGACAACGTCTCTTCCCTGTGGTCGTCGACCACCTCGCCCAGACCAACCCAGCTCAGC
GCATCGGACTCATCCCCAAGGGTGCTGATGTCTCTGATGGCTATGATACTGTGACCGTCCAGCGTCTGGC
CCGCGCGGTGAATGTCTTTGCTTGGTGGATTGAGAAGCAGATCGGACGCGCCCAGAAGCCAGAGACAATT
GCTTACATGGCTAGCAATGATGTGCGATACTTGATTTTCCTCTTGGCCGCTCATAAGACGGGATACAAGC
CCCTCCTCCCCTCTACTCGTCTTTCCGACGACGCCTACCAGCACATCCTCAACGCCACCGACTGCCACGC
CTTCTTCTACACCCCCGAAAAGCAGCGCCGCGTGTCTGAAATTCAGGCCTTCCGTCCGGATACTGCCTTC
CATGAGGTGCCCTCTATCGCAGAGCTTTTCAGCACCACTGCTCAGCCCTACCCCTACACCAAGACCTACC
AGGAAGCGGAGGACGATGTCGCCATCATCATCCACAGCTCCGGCACAACAGGCATGCCTAAACCCGTCCC
CCTGACGCACGGCTTCCTCGCCACCCTCGACTACGGCGCATACATTTCGCGTCCCCAATCCCGCCAATCC
ACCATGTTCAACGACCTCCAGCCCGACACCCTCGTCCTCTCCACCACCCCCTTCTTCCACCTTATGGGTC
TGCTCGCCTTCGCCGAATCCCTCTTCCACCACATCCCCTTTGTCGTTCTCCCCGACAAGCCTCTCTCCGC
CGACCTCCTCACCTCCGTCATCACCGCCACCAAGCCCGCGGCCGCCATGCTGCCCCCTTCCCTTCTCGAA
GACATGTCCCACGTCCCAGCTGCCCGCGCCGCACTCAGCACCCTCGAAAATGTCTACTTCGCTGGCGCCC
CTCTCTCCCCGGAAGTCGGCGATGATCTGTCCCAGCTGACCAAGATCATCACTGTCATCGGATCCAGCGA
AATGGGCCTGATCTCCTCGTTCGTGCCCCAAGGCACAAATGTGTGGGGCTACTTCGACTGGAACCCCGCC
TACGGAGTAGACATGCGACATGTCAGCGACGATATGTATGAGCTTATCATCCCCCGCCGCGCAAACAGTC
GCCGAATTCATGGCATCTTCCACACCTTCCCAGACCGCTCCGAGTACCGCTCCAACGACCTCTTCACCCG
ACACCCCGAGCACCCTCACCTGTGGAAATACCACGGCCGACTTGACGACGTGATCGTTCTCAGCAACGGC
GAGAAACTGAACCCCGTCACCCTGGAGAAGATCGTCGAGGGGCACCCGCGCGTGCAGCGGGCTCTGCTCA
TCGGCCAAGCCCGCTTCGACACGGCCCTCATCATCGAACCCAACAGGGCTCTCGAGGGCGAGAACATCGA
CGAAAAAGCCTTTATCGAGAGCATTTGGCCCACCGTGGAGCGCGCGAACGAAGCCGTCCCCAAATACGGC
CGCATCGCAAAGACCAGGATCCGTCTCTCTGACCCCAAGAAGCCCTTCCAACTGACCCCCAAGGGCACCA
CGAAGCGCCACGCCGTGAACAAGGACTACAAAGACGAGATCGACGCCATCTACGCAGCAGCCGAGGAAGA
ATCAGCCGCCGTCGAGCTCCCTACCACCCTCACCACCGACAACCTCCGCACTTTCGTCCGCTCCCTCATC
GCCAACCTCCTCGACCGCACTGACCTCCGCGACGACGAGGACCTCTACGCCGCCGGCCTGGACTCGCTGC
AAACCATCCAGCTCGCCAAAACCCTTAACAAGGCCGTCGTCGCCGCCGGCTACCCCGCCGGTCACGACAT
CTCCCAGCAGCAAATCTATGCCAACCCCTCCGTATCCCAGCTCGCTGCGTACCTACACGACCTAGTGACC
GGCAACCTGCGCACAACGACCATCTCCCGCGCCGACCGCATCGCCGCCACCATCGACAAATACACCACCA
AGCTCCCGCGCCGCACCACGCCCGCCGTCCCTGCCCCGGCCAACTCCACCGTGATCCTCACCGGCTCGAC
CGGGTCGCTGGGAACCTACCTCCTACACAGCCTGCTCACCGACCCAAAGATCGCAAAAGTCTACTGCTTC
AACCGGTCCGATGCGGCCGAGCGCCAACAGCGCAGCTTCGCCGACAAGGGTCTGGATACTGCGCTGCTCA
ACCCCAGCCGGGTGGAATTCCTCACTGTGTCATTTGGCGCGCCCCGCTTCGGCCTGAGTGAGACAAAGTA
CGCCGATCTCCTGGAGACTGTGGACTTCATTATCCACAACGCATGGAAAGTCAACTTCAATCACCCGCTG
GAGTCGTTCGAGGACCCGCATATCAAGGGCGTGGTGGAGTTTATTTCCTTCAGTGTGAGGAGCAAGTACA
ACGCACACTTGTCGTTCGTGTCCAGTGTGAGTACCATCGGTGGATGGACGGAGAAGTTGGGCCCCGTGGT
GCCGGAGACGCCGGTGGAGAGTGTCGATGCGGTGCTGGTGCAGGGGTACGGCGAGTCGAAGTTCGTCGGG
GAGAGGTTGTGTCTGGCTGCGTCGGAGGGGATGGGTGTGCCCACGACGGTGTTTAGGGTTGGGCAGATTT
CCGGGCCGACGACTGAGAAGGGCATGTGGAATTTGGATGAGTGGGTGCCTACGTTGGTGAAGACCAGTAA
GGCGGTTGGAAAGGTGCCGGCGGATTTGGGTGGGTATGAGGTTGATTGGGTGCCTGTTGATACCCTCTCC
ACCATCACCACCGAACTCATGCACACCCGTCGCCAAACCCAATCCGCTACTCCACACGCCGTCTACCACC
TTGTCAACCCCTGCAAGACTCCCTGGGCGACCCTCGTCCCCGCCGTTCAGGCCAAATACCCCGGTATGCA
GACGGTGCCGCTAGACCAGTGGCTGGACGAGCTGGAGGCGATCAAGTCACCGTCGGAAACCGAGGTGCGC
GAGAAGCCCGCGCTGAAACTGCTTGATTTCTACCGCGGACTCGCGGGCGAGGTGCTCTCGGCCAGTATTA
GTGTGGAGCAGACGCGCGGGGGCAGCAAGACCATGGAGGGATTGGGGGCTGTGACAGGCCAGTTGATGGG
GAATTGGTTGGGGCAGTGGGATTTCTGAAGTGCTTTTAACTAAGAATTATTAGTCTTTTCTGCTTATTTT
TTCATCATAGTTTAGAACACTTTATATTAACGAATAGTTTATGAATCTATTTAGGTTTAAAAATTGATAC
AGTTTTATAAGTTACTTTTTCAAAGACTCGTGCTGTCTATTGCATAATGCACTGGAAGGAGAAAAAAAAG
GTGCACACGCGTGGCTTTTTCTTGAATTTGCAGTTTGAAAAATAACTACATGGATGATAAGAAAACATGG
AGTACAGTCACTTTGAGAACCTTCAATCAGCTGGTAACGTCTTCGTTAATTGGATACTCAAAAAAGATGG
ATAGCATGAATCACAAGATGGAAGGAAATGCGGGCCACGACCACAGTGATATGCATATGGGAGATGGAGA
TGATACCTCCATTGGGCCGATGAAGTTAGTCGACGGATAGAAGCGGTTGTCCCCTTTCCCGGCGAGCCGG
CAGTCGGGCCGAGGTTCGGATAAATTTTGTATTGTGTTTTGATTCTGTCATGAGTATTACTTATGTTCTC
TTTAGGTAACCCCAGGTTAATCAATCACAGTTTCATACCGGCTAGTATTCAAATTATGACTTTTCTTCTG
CAGTGTCAGCCTTACGACGATTATCTATGAGCTTTGAATATAGTTTGCCGTGATTCGTATCTTTAATTGG
ATAATAAAATGCGAAGGATCGATGACCCTTATTATTATTTTTCTACACTGGCTACCGATTTAACTCATCT
TCTTGAAAGTATATAAGTAACAGTAAAATATACCGTACTTCTGCTAATGTTATTTGTCCCTTATTTTTCT
TTTCTTGTCTTATGCTATAGTACCTAAGAATAACGACTATTGTTTTGAACTAAACAAAGTAGTAAAAGCA
CATAAAAGAATTAAGAAAATGCGGTCACTGCAGGTTTTCGCCCTGGCAGGCGTCCTTGGCGCGTCTGCCC
TTGATGCCGACTCTATCCTGAGCAAATACTTTGGCAACGATGCTCCTTGGTATAGCGATCGCATTCCCCT
CTTCGAGACAGATCTCTCCGACATTCAAGATGTCTACTATTACCGCTGGAGCATTTTCCGGGCTCACCAG
CGTGACCTTGGCTCCTACGGCTATATCTCCACCGAGTTCCTCAACGACGTCAGCTGGCAGGAAGAACCTT
ATGCCCTGCTGATTGATGCCTCCAACTTCCATCTGCGCGAAGGCCGCTGGTGCCGCGACCGTCGCTTCAC
CAGCGACTACTCGTCTTTTCTCTTCGGCCCCCATGGCGCCCCCTACCAATTCTCCGAATCCATGGCCGAC
GGCGTCTGGCAGGCCTACCTGGTCAACGGCGTCGCTGACGATGCCACTCCCCTGCTGTCCTCCATGCAGA
CCGTCTACGCCGGCTGGAACTCCACCTCTCTCGGTGTCGGTGGCTACGACACCTCCAAGGGCCTCTACTG
GATCCAGCCTCTGACTGATGCGACCGAATACACCATTGCCAGCATCGACGCCTCCGGAGGCGAAGACGGC
TTCACCGGCGGATATGCCTTCCGTCCCAGCATCAACAGCTACCAATATGCTAATGCCCTGGCTATTGCCC
ACATCGCCAACCTCACCGGCGACACTACCGTCCGCGAGCAATACACCCAGCTCGCAAGCGCCCTCAAGAC
CCGTCTCCAGGACGACCTCTGGAACAGCACCTTCGAGCACTTCATCGACCGGTACAAGGAAGACAACGAC
TACGTGACCTACTGGGACTTCATCCGCGGCCGCGAACTTGTCGGCTACGTCCCTTGGACACATGACCTCC
CGGACGACAACACCACCTACGCCAACGCATGGACTCACATCCTCAACTCCTCACAGCTAGCAGGCGAGCA
CGGCCTTCGCACCAACGAACCCAGCTACCAATACTACATGGTCCAGTACCGCTATGACGGCTCCAACCCG
GAGTGCCAGTGGAACGGCCCCGCCTGGCCCTATCAAACCACGCAAGTCCTCACCGGCCTCGCCAACCTCC
TGGACCACTACCCCAAAACCGCCGCAACAGGCGTCATCACCACCACAGACTACACCAACATCCTCCTCCA
GTACGCCAAGCTACACTACAACCCCGCCCGCGGCGGTGTCCTTGACATCGAAGAGGACTACTACTCTGAC
ACGGGCAGCCCTATCGTCGGCCTGCCCCGCTCCCCGCACTACTTCCACTCGGGCTTCGTCGACCTCATTC
TCTCGGGCTACGTGGGCATCCGACCTCGCGCGGACAATGTCCTGGAAGTTAACCCCCAAGCGGACGCTTC
GGCAGTGAGCTACTTCCGCTCCGAGCGCATCATCTACCACGGCCACGAGGTCGCCGTGCAATGGGACGCC
ACAGGCAGTCGATACGGCACCGTGGGCCTTCTCGTCGAAGTCGACGGCGAAACCGTGGCCACCAGCAAGA
CCCTCACCCGTCTCACGGTTGAGTTAAGCTCCGCTTCCGCCCCGGCAGTCTCCCGTCCCATCGCCGTCTC
GGTGCAACTCGCCGCTGATAGCGAGTATCCGCGGGGTAGTGTATCTGTGGCAGACGCCGACACGGACGCC
GTGCACTCAGCCATCGACGGCCGGGTCTGGTTCTATTGGATCGAGGACGTAGCCAATGGGTGGGATAGTC
CCGTTGGGAATGGGACGGAGGTGTGGTACCAGGTGGAATTTGAGAATGCGACCAGCACAGCAAGTGCGGA
GATTGCGTTCTTTGCGAATAGTACGCAGGGGTATGATGTGCCGGGGAGCTATCGGGTGGAAACGAGCGAT
TCGACGACCGGGGAGTGGAAGGAGGTGAGCAATGGGAATTATAGCTCGGCGGTGGCGAATGGAATAACGA
CGGTGAGCTGGGATGAGGTGACGACGGAGGCGTTGAGGTTGGTGTTCACGCCTAAGACGGGGGAGATGGT
GCGGTTGGTGGAGTGGAAGGTGTTTGGGTAGATTTAACTCCTTAAGTTACTTTAATGATTTAGTTTTTAT
TATTAATAATTCATGCTCATGACATCTCATATACACGTTTATAAAACTTAAATAGATTGAAAATGTATTA
AAGATTCCTCAGGGATTCGATTTTTTTGGAAGTTTTTGTTTTTTTTTCCTTGAGATGCTGTAGTATTTGG
GAACAATTATACAATCGAAAGATATATGCTTACATTCGACCGTTTTAGCCGTGATCATTATCCTATAGTA
ACATAACCTGAAGCATAACTGACACTACTATCATCAATACTTGTCACATGAGAACTCTGTGAATAATTAG
GCCACTGAAATTTGATGCCTGAAGGACCGGCATCACGGATTTTCGATAAAGCACTTAGTATCACACTAAT
TGGCTTTTCGCTAGTCTTATCTAAAAATTGCCTTTATAGTCCGTCTCTCCAGTCACGGCCTGTGTAACTG
ATTAATCCTGCCTTTCTAATCACCATTCTACTGTTTAATTAAGGGATTTTGTCTTCATCAACGGCTTCCG
CCCAAAAAAAAGTATGACGTTTTGCCCGCAGGCGTGAAGCTGCCCATCTTCACGGGCCTGACCTCCTCTG
CCGGAACACCGGCCATCTCCAACTCATAAATTGGAGAAATAAGAGAATTTCAGATTTTCAGAGGATGAAA
AAAAAAAGGTAGAGAGCATAAAAATGGGGTTCACTTTTTGGCAAAGTTACAGTATGCTTATTACATATAA
ATAGAGTGCCGATAATGGCTTTTTTTCATCTTCGAAATACGCTTGCTACTGCTCTTCCAGCGTTTTTATT
ACTTCTTTCTTGTTTCTCCTTAGTATATAAAATATCAAGCTACAACAAGCATACAATCAACTGTCAACTG
TCAATTATATTATAATACACTATGCATCTTTCTACATTGCTCCTCCCCCTCCTCCCCACCGCCGCCCTCT
CCGCAATCTGCTACCCCGAGACAGGCGGCTCGAACTGCGCCTCGCTCCTCAGCATCAAAGAATTCTACTC
CCTTCAATACTGCACCTACCGGTGGAACGTGCTTTACGGCGACTGGGACCACTTCGTCAACAACGCGACC
AGCCCGACGAAGGTGCACGCCAGCGTGGGTAAGACGGGCGTGTTTGATAGCTTCGAGGACTGTCTTAATG
GGTTTGAGGATGTCGTGGAGACATGTCATGGTGTTAGTCAGGGTGGGGTTATGACCAATGGGAATTGAGG
AGATTGATAAGACTTTTCTAGTTGCATATCTTTTATATTTAAATCTTATCTATTAGTTAATTTTTTGTAA
TTTATCCTTATATATAGTCTGGTTATTCTAAAATATCATTTCAGTATCTAAAAATTCCCCTCTTTTTTCA
GTTATATCTTAACAGGCGACAGTCCAAATGTTGATTTATCCCAGTCCGATTCATCAGGGTTGTGAAGCAT
TTTGTCAATGGTCGAAATCACATCAGTAATAGTGCCTCTTACTTGCCTCATAGAATTTCTTTCTCTTAAC
GTCACCGTTTGGTCTTTTATAGTTTCGAAATCTATGGTGATACCAAATGGTGTTCCCAATTCATCGTTAC
GGGCGTATTTTTTACCAATTGAAGTATTGGAATCGTCAATTTTAAAGTATATCTCTCTTTTACGTAAAGC
CTGCGAGATCCTCTTAAGTATAGCGGGGAAGCCATCGTTATTCGATATTGTCGTAACAAATACTTTGATC
GGCGCTATGCGGCCGCCACCGCGGTGGAGCTCCAGCTTTTGTTCCCTTTAGTGAGGGTTAATTGCGCGCT
TGGCGAGACTCAAACAAGATATATTTTGCCCGCCTTACAGACGAAACTAGTTGGAGGTTATGGAGCATAC
TATCACGTGGGCGGCCACTGGTGAGTTACTACACCCCAGGGGCAACGTTGATGCTCCTAAAAAACTCTGG
CTGGACGCAAGCCGTAACACCCGTGTCACTTCATAATCGTTTGCAATTCAGGGCTTGATCTACACATTAC
CCTGTTATCCCTATTAATTAATACGGTTATCCACAGAATCAGGGGATAACGCAGGAAAGAACATGTGAGC
AAAAGGCCAGCAAAAGGCCAGGAACCGTAAAAAGGCCGCGTTGCTGGCGTTTTTCCATAGGCTCCGCCCC
CCTGACGAGCATCACAAAAATCGACGCTCAAGTCAGAGGTGGCGAAACCCGACAGGACTATAAAGATACC
AGGCGTTTCCCCCTGGAAGCTCCCTCGTGCGCTCTCCTGTTCCGACCCTGCCGCTTACCGGATACCTGTC
CGCCTTTCTCCCTTCGGGAAGCGTGGCGCTTTCTCATAGCTCACGCTGTAGGTATCTCAGTTCGGTGTAG
GTCGTTCGCTCCAAGCTGGGCTGTGTGCACGAACCCCCCGTTCAGCCCGACCGCTGCGCCTTATCCGGTA
ACTATCGTCTTGAGTCCAACCCGGTAAGACACGACTTATCGCCACTGGCAGCAGCCACTGGTAACAGGAT
TAGCAGAGCGAGGTATGTAGGCGGTGCTACAGAGTTCTTGAAGTGGTGGCCTAACTACGGCTACACTAGA
AGAACAGTATTTGGTATCTGCGCTCTGCTGAAGCCAGTTACCTTCGGAAAAAGAGTTGGTAGCTCTTGAT
CCGGCAAACAAACCACCGCTGGTAGCGGTGGTTTTTTTGTTTGCAAGCAGCAGATTACGCGCAGAAAAAA
AGGATCTCAAGAAGATCCTTTGATCTTTTCTACGGGGTCTGACGCTCAGTGGAACGAAAACTCACGTTAA
GGGATTTTGGTCATGAGATTATCAAAAAGGATCTTCACCTAGATCCTTTTAAATTAAAAATGAAGTTTTA
AATCAATCTAAAGTATATATGAGTAAACTTGGTCTGACAGTTACCAATGCTTAATCAGTGAGGCACCTAT
CTCAGCGATCTGTCTATTTCGTTCATCCATAGTTGCCTGACTCCCCGTCGTGTAGATAACTACGATACGG
GAGGGCTTACCATCTGGCCCCAGTGCTGCAATGATACCGCGAGACCCACGCTCACCGGCTCCAGATTTAT
CAGCAATAAACCAGCCAGCCGGAAGGGCCGAGCGCAGAAGTGGTCCTGCAACTTTATCCGCCTCCATCCA
GTCTATTAATTGTTGCCGGGAAGCTAGAGTAAGTAGTTCGCCAGTTAATAGTTTGCGCAACGTTGTTGCC
ATTGCTACAGGCATCGTGGTGTCACGCTCGTCGTTTGGTATGGCTTCATTCAGCTCCGGTTCCCAACGAT
CAAGGCGAGTTACATGATCCCCCATGTTGTGCAAAAAAGCGGTTAGCTCCTTCGGTCCTCCGATCGTTGT
CAGAAGTAAGTTGGCCGCAGTGTTATCACTCATGGTTATGGCAGCACTGCATAATTCTCTTACTGTCATG
CCATCCGTAAGATGCTTTTCTGTGACTGGTGAGTACTCAACCAAGTCATTCTGAGAATAGTGTATGCGGC
GACCGAGTTGCTCTTGCCCGGCGTCAATACGGGATAATACCGCGCCACATAGCAGAACTTTAAAAGTGCT
CATCATTGGAAAACGTTCTTCGGGGCGAAAACTCTCAAGGATCTTACCGCTGTTGAGATCCAGTTCGATG
TAACCCACTCGTGCACCCAACTGATCTTCAGCATCTTTTACTTTCACCAGCGTTTCTGGGTGAGCAAAAA
CAGGAAGGCAAAATGCCGCAAAAAAGGGAATAAGGGCGACACGGAAATGTTGAATACTCATACTCTTCCT
TTTTCAATATTATTGAAGCATTTATCAGGGTTATTGTCTCATGAGCGGATACATATTTGAATGTATTTAG
AAAAATAAACAAATAGGGGTTCCGCGCACATTTCCCCGAAAAGTGCCACCTGAACGAAGCATCTGTGCTT
CATTTTGTAGAACAAAAATGCAACGCGAGAGCGCTAATTTTTCAAACAAAGAATCTGAGCTGCATTTTTA
CAGAACAGAAATGCAACGCGAAAGCGCTATTTTACCAACGAAGAATCTGTGCTTCATTTTTGTAAAACAA
AAATGCAACGCGAGAGCGCTAATTTTTCAAACAAAGAATCTGAGCTGCATTTTTACAGAACAGAAATGCA
ACGCGAGAGCGCTATTTTACCAACAAAGAATCTATACTTCTTTTTTGTTCTACAAAAATGCATCCCGAGA
GCGCTATTTTTCTAACAAAGCATCTTAGATTACTTTTTTTCTCCTTTGTGCGCTCTATAATGCAGTCTCT
TGATAACTTTTTGCACTGTAGGTCCGTTAAGGTTAGAAGAAGGCTACTTTGGTGTCTATTTTCTCTTCCA
TAAAAAAAGCCTGACTCCACTTCCCGCGTTTACTGATTACTAGCGAAGCTGCGGGTGCATTTTTTCAAGA
TAAAGGCATCCCCGATTATATTCTATACCGATGTGGATTGCGCATACTTTGTGAACAGAAAGTGATAGCG
TTGATGATTCTTCATTGGTCAGAAAATTATGAACGGTTTCTTCTATTTTGTCTCTATATACTACGTATAG
GAAATGTTTACATTTTCGTATTGTTTTCGATTCACTCTATGAATAGTTCTTACTACAATTTTTTTGTCTA
AAGAGTAATACTAGAGATAAACATAAAAAATGTAGAGGTCGAGTTTAGATGCAAGTTCAAGGAGCGAAAG
GTGGATGGGTAGGTTATATAGGGATATAGCACAGAGATATATAGCAAAGAGATACTTTTGAGCAATGTTT
GTGGAAGCGGTATTCGCAATATTTTAGTAGCTCGTTACAGTCCGGTGCGTTTTTGGTTTTTTGAAAGTGC
GTCTTCAGAGCGCTTTTGGTTTTCAAAAGCGCTCTGAAGTTCCTATACTTTCTAGAGAATAGGAACTTCG
GAATAGGAACTTCAAAGCGTTTCCGAAAACGAGCGCTTCCGAAAATGCAACGCGAGCTGCGCACATACAG
CTCACTGTTCACGTCGCACCTATATCTGCGTGTTGCCTGTATATATATATACATGAGAAGAACGGCATAG
TGCGTGTTTATGCTTAAATGCGTACTTATATGCGTCTATTTATGTAGGATGAAAGGTAGTCTAGTACCTC
CTGTGATATTATCCCATTCCATGCGGGGTATCGTATGCTTCCTTCAGCACTACCCTTTAGCTGTTCTATA
TGCTGCCACTCCTCAATTGGATTAGTCTCATCCTTCAATGCTATCATTTCCTTTGATATTGGATCATACT
AAGAAACCATTATTATCATGACATTAACCTATAAAAATAGGCGTATCACGAGGCCCTTTCGTCTCGCGCG
TTTCGGTGATGACGGTGAGCGCGTTTCGGTGATGACGGTGAAAACCTCGGCGCGCCATTACCCTGTTATC
CCTAATATACAACGCAAAGAAGCTGGAAAATTGGCGAGGGAATCCTGTTTCTGTCTATCCAAGAATGGGC
ATGAGGTGGCAACCGTCGTGCTAGCGTACAGGGTGCACTTTGTAACCATTTGGGACACCGGACACTCGCT
GTTTTCGAAATTACCCTTTAAGCGCGGGTATTGAACCAGGCTTATGCCCAAGATCGTAGCAAGCATTTAA
ATGACGGTATCGATAAGCTTGATATCGAATTCCTGCAGCCCGGGG
Features (pLannotate 1.2.2; 16 found; start..end, strand, type, name):
   1297..1596    +  terminator     ADH2 terminator: transcription terminator for the S. cerevisiae alcohol dehydrogenase 2 (ADH2) gene
   4228..4443    +  promoter       URA3 promoter: S. cerevisiae URA3
   4444..5247    +  CDS            URA3: orotidine-5'-phosphate decarboxylase, required for uracil biosynthesis; S. cerevisiae URA3; yeast auxotrophic marker, counterselectable with 5-fluoroorotic acid (5-FOA)
   5326..5377    +  misc_feature   bom (fragment): basis of mobility region from pBR322
   9220..9387    +  CDS            CTR2 (fragment): CTR2_YEAST - Experimental evidence at protein level: Swiss-Prot protein existence level 1. Provides bioavailable copper via mobilization of vacuolar copper stores and export to the cytoplasm. From Saccharomyces cerevisiae (strain ATCC 204508 / S288c) (Baker's yeast).
  12171..12353   -  CDS            MHO1 (fragment): MHO1_YEAST - Experimental evidence at protein level: Swiss-Prot protein existence level 1. Plays a role in haploid invasive growth under conditions of nutrient insufficiency, suggesting that the function of the MEMO1 family in cell motility/invasion is conserved across species. From Saccharomyces cerevisiae (strain ATCC 204508 / S288c) (Baker's yeast).
  13305..13661   -  CDS            GRS2 (fragment): SYG2_YEAST - Experimental evidence at protein level: Swiss-Prot protein existence level 1. Catalyzes the ATP-dependent ligation of glycine to the 3'-end of its cognate tRNA, via the formation of an aminoacyl-adenylate intermediate (Gly-AMP) (PubMed:23816885). Also produces diadenosine tetraphosphate (Ap4A), a universal pleiotropic signaling molecule needed for cell regulation pathways, by direct condensation of 2 ATPs. Thereby, may play a special role in Ap4A homeostasis (By similarity). From Saccharomyces cerevisiae (strain ATCC 204508 / S288c) (Baker's yeast).
  13659..13682   -  misc_feature   MCS (fragment): pBluescript multiple cloning site
  13695..13713   -  promoter       T3 promoter: promoter for bacteriophage T3 RNA polymerase
  14052..14640   -  rep_origin     ori: high-copy-number ColE1/pMB1/pBR322/pUC origin of replication
  14811..15671   -  CDS            AmpR: β-lactamase; bla; confers resistance to ampicillin, carbenicillin, and related antibiotics
  15672..15776   -  promoter       AmpR promoter: bla
  15803..17145   -  rep_origin     2μ ori: yeast 2μ plasmid origin of replication
  17213..17238   +  CDS            rop (fragment): Rop protein, which maintains plasmids at low copy number; rop
  17239..17268   +  CDS            rop (fragment): Rop protein, which maintains plasmids at low copy number; rop
  17503..17      -  misc_feature   MCS (fragment) (across the origin): pBluescript multiple cloning site
