[The description below was written by a language model from this plasmid's Addgene catalogue record and pLannotate feature annotations shown in this document.]
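Description:
pCHKU27.2-2.2 is a yeast expression plasmid of about 17.5 kb, built on the pCHINT2A backbone and designed as an E. coli–Saccharomyces cerevisiae shuttle vector. In bacteria it replicates from a high-copy ColE1/pUC-type origin and is selected with ampicillin through the β-lactamase gene. In yeast it is maintained episomally at multiple copies by the 2μ origin and selected by uracil prototrophy through a URA3 cassette under its native promoter, a marker that can also be counterselected with 5-FOA. Remnants of a pBluescript multiple cloning site, a T3 promoter, and short bom and rop fragments are backbone carry-over.

The payload is a set of five open reading frames described as tailoring genes for a polyketide synthase cluster (PKS4) from Aspergillus niger, with recorded insert sizes of 771, 1578, 3111, 2043 and 327 bp. Each ORF has its own yeast promoter: the S. cerevisiae, S. bayanus and S. paradoxus versions of the ADH2 promoter, plus the PCK1 and MLS1 promoters. These promoters are generally glucose-repressed and switch on as cells move to non-fermentable carbon sources. Drawing ADH2 promoters from related species presumably limits repeated sequence that could recombine in yeast. The automated annotation does not identify the fungal ORFs or these promoters. It picks out an ADH2 terminator and short fragments of yeast genes (CTR2, MHO1, GRS2), which probably reflect flanking genomic sequence carried with promoter or terminator parts, though the record does not say so. The depositor and resequenced records differ slightly in length but share the same layout. The plasmid serves heterologous expression of a fungal biosynthetic gene cluster for natural product discovery. As it carries only tailoring genes, it is presumably paired with a construct bearing the core synthase, which the record does not describe.
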