Addgene plasmid #110662: pCHKU27.2-2.2
Purpose: Expression of a fungal biosynthetic gene cluster
Depositing lab: Ronald Davis. Depositing organization: Stanford University. Publication: HEx: A heterologous expression platform for the discovery of fungal natural products. Harvey CJB, Tang M, Schlecht U, Horecka J, Fischer CR, Lin HC, Li J, Naughton B, Cherry J, Miranda M, Li YF, Chu AM, Hennessy JR, Vandova GA, Inglis D, Aiyar RS, Steinmetz LM, Davis RW, Medema MH, Sattely E, Khosla C, St Onge RP, Tang Y, Hillenmeyer ME. Sci Adv. 2018 Apr 11;4(4):eaar5459. doi: 10.1126/sciadv.aar5459. eCollection 2018 Apr. PubMed 29651464.
Backbone
  Vector backbone: pCHINT2A
  Vector type: Yeast Expression
  Selectable markers: URA3
Growth in bacteria
  Bacterial resistance: Ampicillin, 100 μg/mL
  Growth temperature: 37°C
  Growth strain: DH5alpha
  Copy number: High Copy
Gene/Insert
  Gene/Insert name: S_cerevisiae_ADH2-ORF1, S_bayanus_ADH2-ORF2, PCK1-ORF3, MLS1-ORF4, S_paradoxus_ADH2-ORF5 (alt name: Tailoring genes for cluster PKS4)
  Species: Aspergillus niger
  Cloning method: Unknown
  Sequencing primers: 5′ unknown
Terms and licenses: Academic/Nonprofit Terms; Industry Terms: Not Available to Industry
Depositor comments: Insert sizes: 771, 1578, 3111, 2043, 327
How to cite: pCHKU27.2-2.2 was a gift from Ronald Davis (Addgene plasmid # 110662 ; http://n2t.net/addgene:110662 ; RRID:Addgene_110662)
